>Addgene plasmid #102424 | pTRE2-Bla(HA–RILP-FLAG) | depositor full sequence | sequence record 193578 | Sequencing Primer pTre5' - 5' (CGC CTG GAG ACG CCA TCC) 3'
CTCGAGTGTGTCAGTTAGGGTGTGGAAAGTCCCCAGGCTCCCCAGCAGGCAGAAGTATGCAAAGCATGCA
TCTCAATTAGTCAGCAACCAGGTGTGGAAAGTCCCCAGGCTCCCCAGCAGGCAGAAGTATGCAAAGCATG
CATCTCAATTAGTCAGCAACCATAGTCCCGCCCCTAACTCCGCCCATCCCGCCCCTAACTCCGCCCAGTT
CCGCCCATTCTCCGCCCCATGGCTGACTAATTTTTTTTATTTATGCAGAGGCCGAGGCCGCCTCTGCCTC
TGAGCTATTCCAGAAGTAGTGAGGAGGCTTTTTTGGAGGCCTAGGCTTTTGCAAAAAGCTCCCGGGAGCT
TGTATATCCATTTTCGGATCTGATCAGCACGTGTTGACAATTAATCATCGGCATAGTATATCGGCATAGT
ATAATACGACAAGGTGAGGAACTAAACCATGGCCAAGCCTTTGTCTCAAGAAGAATCCACCCTCATTGAA
AGAGCAACGGCTACAATCAACAGCATCCCCATCTCTGAAGACTACAGCGTCGCCAGCGCAGCTCTCTCTA
GCGACGGCCGCATCTTCACTGGTGTCAATGTATATCATTTTACTGGGGGACCTTGTGCAGAACTCGTGGT
GCTGGGCACTGCTGCTGCTGCGGCAGCTGGCAACCTGACTTGTATCGTCGCGATCGGAAATGAGAACAGG
GGCATCTTGAGCCCCTGCGGACGGTGCCGACAGGTGCTTCTCGATCTGCATCCTGGGATCAAAGCCATAG
TGAAGGACAGTGATGGACAGCCGACGGCAGTTGGGATTCGTGAATTGCTGCCCTCTGGTTATGTGTGGGA
GGGCTAAGCACTTCGTGGCCGAGGAGCAGGACTGACACGTGCTACGAGATTTCGATTCCACCGCCGCCTT
CTATGAAAGGTTGGGCTTCGGAATCGTTTTCCGGGACGCCGGCTGGATGATCCTCCAGCGCGGGGATCTC
ATGCTGGAGTTCTTCGCCCACCCCAACTTGTTTATTGCAGCTTATAATGGTTACAAATAAAGCAATAGCA
TCACAAATTTCACAAATAAAGCATTTTTTTCACTGCCTCGAGTTTACCACTCCCTATCAGTGATAGAGAA
AAGTGAAAGTCGAGTTTACCACTCCCTATCAGTGATAGAGAAAAGTGAAAGTCGAGTTTACCACTCCCTA
TCAGTGATAGAGAAAAGTGAAAGTCGAGTTTACCACTCCCTATCAGTGATAGAGAAAAGTGAAAGTCGAG
TTTACCACTCCCTATCAGTGATAGAGAAAAGTGAAAGTCGAGTTTACCACTCCCTATCAGTGATAGAGAA
AAGTGAAAGTCGAGTTTACCACTCCCTATCAGTGATAGAGAAAAGTGAAAGTCGAGCTCGGTACCCGGGT
CGAGGTAGGCGTGTACGGTGGGAGGCCTATATAAGCAGAGCTCGTTTAGTGAACCGTCAGATCGCCTGGA
GACGCCATCCACGCTGTTTTGACCTCCATAGAAGACACCGGGACCGATCCAGCCTCCGCGGCCCCGAATT
CGAGCTCGGTACCCGGGGATCCTCTAGTCAGCTGACGCGTGCTAGCGCGGCCGCATCGATAAGCTTGTCG
ACGAATTCATGACTAGTTACCCATACGATGTTCCAGATTACGCTACTAGTGAGCCCAGGAGGGCGGCGCC
CGGGGTGCCTGGCTGGGGGTCTCGGGAGGCCGCGGGGTCGGCATCGGCCGCGGAGCTTGTGTACCATCTA
GCCGGGGCCCTGGGCACTGAGCTGCAGGATCTGGCGCGCCGTTTCGGGCCGGAGGCGGCGGCCGGGCTGG
TGCCGCTAGTGGTGCGGGCGCTGGAGCTCTTGGAACAGGCTGCCGTGGGGCCCGCCCCGGACTCGCTGCA
GGTGTCGGCGCAGCCGGCGGAGCAGGAGCTGCGGCGGCTGCGGGAGGAGAACGAGCGCCTCCGCAGGGAG
CTGCGCGCGGGGCCACAGGAGGAGCGCGCGCTGCTGCGGCAGCTCAAGGAGGTCACGGACCGACAGCGGG
ACGAACTCCGGGCGCACAACCGCGACCTGCGGCAGCGCGGCCAGGAGACCGAGGCGTTGCAGGAGCAGCT
GCAGCGCCTCCTGCTGGTGAACGCTGAGCTGCGGCACAAGCTGGCGGCCATGCAGACCCAGCTGCGCGCC
GCGCAGGACCGCGAGAGGGAGCGCCAGCAGCCTGGCGAAGCCGCGACTCCGCAGGCTAAAGAGCGAGCGC
GGGGGCAGGCCGGGCGGCCCGGGCACCAGCACGGACAGGAGCCCGAATGGGCGACCGCCGGCGCAGGCGC
CCCAGGGAACCCTGAGGACCCGGCGGAGGCCGCGCAGCAGCTCGGGCGCCCCTCGGAGGCAGGGCAGTGC
CGCTTCAGTCGGGAGGAGTTTGAGCAGATCCTTCAGGAGCGGAATGAACTCAAAGCCAAAGTGTTCCTGC
TCAAGGAGGAACTGGCCTACTTCCAGCGGGAGCTGCTCACAGACCACCGGGTCCCCGGCCTTCTGCTCGA
GGCCATGAAGGTGGCTGTCCGGAAGCAGCGGAAGAAGATCAAGGCCAAGATGTTAGGGACACCAGAGGAA
GCAGAGAGCAGTGAGGATGAGGCTGGCCCATGGATCCTGCTCTCCGATGACAAGGGAGACCATCCCCCAC
CCCCGGAGTCCAAAATACAGAGTTTCTTTGGCCTATGGTATCGGGGTAAAGCTGAATCCTCTGAGGATGA
GACCAGCAGCCCTGCACCCAGCAAGCTAGGGGGAGAAGAGGAGGCCCAACCACAGTCTCCAGCTCCTGAT
CCGCCCTGTTCTGCCCTCCACGAACACCTTTGTCTGGGGGCCTCAGCCGCCCCAGAGGCCACGCGTGATT
ATAAAGATGATGATGATAAAACGCGTTGATCTAGAGCTGAGAACTTCAGGGTGAGTTTGGGGACCCTTGA
TTGTTCTTTCTTTTTCGCTATTGTAAAATTCATGTTATATGGAGGGGGCAAAGTTTTCAGGGTGTTGTTT
AGAATGGGAAGATGTCCCTTGTATCACCATGGACCCTCATGATAATTTTGTTTCTTTCACTTTCTACTCT
GTTGACAACCATTGTCTCCTCTTATTTTCTTTTCATTTTCTGTAACTTTTTCGTTAAACTTTAGCTTGCA
TTTGTAACGAATTTTTAAATTCACTTTTGTTTATTTGTCAGATTGTAAGTACTTTCTCTAATCACTTTTT
TTTCAAGGCAATCAGGGTATATTATATTGTACTTCAGCACAGTTTTAGAGAACAATTGTTATAATTAAAT
GATAAGGTAGAATATTTCTGCATATAAATTCTGGCTGGCGTGGAAATATTCTTATTGGTAGAAACAACTA
CACCCTGGTCATCATCCTGCCTTTCTCTTTATGGTTACAATGATATACACTGTTTGAGATGAGGATAAAA
TACTCTGAGTCCAAACCGGGCCCCTCTGCTAACCATGTTCATGCCTTCTTCTCTTTCCTACAGCTCCTGG
GCAACGTGCTGGTTGTTGTGCTGTCTCATCATTTTGGCAAAGAATTCACTCCTCAGGTGCAGGCTGCCTA
TCAGAAGGTGGTGGCTGGTGTGGCCAATGCCCTGGCTCACAAATACCACTGAGATCTTTTTCCCTCTGCC
AAAAATTATGGGGACATCATGAAGCCCCTTGAGCATCTGACTTCTGGCTAATAAAGGAAATTTATTTTCA
TTGCAATAGTGTGTTGGAATTTTTTGTGTCTCTCACTCGGAAGGACATATGGGAGGGCAAATCATTTAAA
ACATCAGAATGAGTATTTGGTTTAGAGTTTGGCAACATATGCCCATATGCTGGCTGCCATGAACAAAGGT
TGGCTATAAAGAGGTCATCAGTATATGAAACAGCCCCCTGCTGTCCATTCCTTATTCCATAGAAAAGCCT
TGACTTGAGGTTAGATTTTTTTTATATTTTGTTTTGTGTTATTTTTTTCTTTAACATCCCTAAAATTTTC
CTTACATGTTTTACTAGCCAGATTTTTCCTCCTCTCCTGACTACTCCCAGTCATAGCTGTCCCTCTTCTC
TTATGGAGATCCCTCGACTGCATTAATGAATCGGCCAACGCGCGGGGAGAGGCGGTTTGCGTATTGGGCG
CTCTTCCGCTTCCTCGCTCACTGACTCGCTGCGCTCGGTCGTTCGGCTGCGGCGAGCGGTATCAGCTCAC
TCAAAGGCGGTAATACGGTTATCCACAGAATCAGGGGATAACGCAGGAAAGAACATGTGAGCAAAAGGCC
AGCAAAAGGCCAGGAACCGTAAAAAGGCCGCGTTGCTGGCGTTTTTCCATAGGCTCCGCCCCCCTGACGA
GCATCACAAAAATCGACGCTCAAGTCAGAGGTGGCGAAACCCGACAGGACTATAAAGATACCAGGCGTTT
CCCCCTGGAAGCTCCCTCGTGCGCTCTCCTGTTCCGACCCTGCCGCTTACCGGATACCTGTCCGCCTTTC
TCCCTTCGGGAAGCGTGGCGCTTTCTCATAGCTCACGCTGTAGGTATCTCAGTTCGGTGTAGGTCGTTCG
CTCCAAGCTGGGCTGTGTGCACGAACCCCCCGTTCAGCCCGACCGCTGCGCCTTATCCGGTAACTATCGT
CTTGAGTCCAACCCGGTAAGACACGACTTATCGCCACTGGCAGCAGCCACTGGTAACAGGATTAGCAGAG
CGAGGTATGTAGGCGGTGCTACAGAGTTCTTGAAGTGGTGGCCTAACTACGGCTACACTAGAAGAACAGT
ATTTGGTATCTGCGCTCTGCTGAAGCCAGTTACCTTCGGAAAAAGAGTTGGTAGCTCTTGATCCGGCAAA
CAAACCACCGCTGGTAGCGGTGGTTTTTTTGTTTGCAAGCAGCAGATTACGCGCAGAAAAAAAGGATCTC
AAGAAGATCCTTTGATCTTTTCTACGGGGTCTGACGCTCAGTGGAACGAAAACTCACGTTAAGGGATTTT
GGTCATGAGATTATCAAAAAGGATCTTCACCTAGATCCTTTTAAATTAAAAATGAAGTTTTAAATCAATC
TAAAGTATATATGAGTAAACTTGGTCTGACAGTTACCAATGCTTAATCAGTGAGGCACCTATCTCAGCGA
TCTGTCTATTTCGTTCATCCATAGTTGCCTGACTCCCCGTCGTGTAGATAACTACGATACGGGAGGGCTT
ACCATCTGGCCCCAGTGCTGCAATGATACCGCGAGACCCACGCTCACCGGCTCCAGATTTATCAGCAATA
AACCAGCCAGCCGGAAGGGCCGAGCGCAGAAGTGGTCCTGCAACTTTATCCGCCTCCATCCAGTCTATTA
ATTGTTGCCGGGAAGCTAGAGTAAGTAGTTCGCCAGTTAATAGTTTGCGCAACGTTGTTGCCATTGCTAC
AGGCATCGTGGTGTCACGCTCGTCGTTTGGTATGGCTTCATTCAGCTCCGGTTCCCAACGATCAAGGCGA
GTTACATGATCCCCCATGTTGTGCAAAAAAGCGGTTAGCTCCTTCGGTCCTCCGATCGTTGTCAGAAGTA
AGTTGGCCGCAGTGTTATCACTCATGGTTATGGCAGCACTGCATAATTCTCTTACTGTCATGCCATCCGT
AAGATGCTTTTCTGTGACTGGTGAGTACTCAACCAAGTCATTCTGAGAATAGTGTATGCGGCGACCGAGT
TGCTCTTGCCCGGCGTCAACACGGGATAATACCGCGCCACATAGCAGAACTTTAAAAGTGCTCATCATTG
GAAAACGTTCTTCGGGGCGAAAACTCTCAAGGATCTTACCGCTGTTGAGATCCAGTTCGATGTAACCCAC
TCGTGCACCCAACTGATCTTCAGCATCTTTTACTTTCACCAGCGTTTCTGGGTGAGCAAAAACAGGAAGG
CAAAATGCCGCAAAAAAGGGAATAAGGGCGACACGGAAATGTTGAATACTCATACTCTTCCTTTTTCAAT
ATTATTGAAGCATTTATCAGGGTTATTGTCTCATGAGCGGATACATATTTGAATGTATTTAGAAAAATAA
ACAAATAGGGGTTCCGCGCACATTTCCCCGAAAAGTGCCACCTGACGTCTAAGAAACCATTATTATCATG
ACATTAACCTATAAAAATAGGCGTATCACGAGGCCCTTTCGTCTTCACA
Features (pLannotate 1.2.2; 19 found; start..end, strand, type, name):
      6..335     +  promoter       SV40 promoter: SV40 enhancer and early promoter
    383..430     +  promoter       EM7 promoter: synthetic bacterial promoter&nbsp
    449..847     +  CDS            BSD: blasticidin S deaminase; Aspergillus terreus BSD; confers resistance to blasticidin
    848..875     +  CDS            BleoR (fragment): antibiotic-binding protein; Sh ble from Streptoalloteichus hindustanus; confers resistance to bleomycin, phleomycin, and Zeocin™
    885..1010    +  CDS            ble (fragment): BLE_KLEPN - Experimental evidence at protein level: Swiss-Prot protein existence level 1. Binding protein with a strong affinity to the bleomycin family of antibiotics. Binds to CL990; an antimitotic-antibiotic compound. From Klebsiella pneumoniae.
   1005..1086    +  polyA_signal   SV40 poly(A) signal: SV40 polyadenylation signal
   1101..1371    +  protein_bind   tetracycline response element: contains seven copies of the tetracycline operator tetO tetracycline repressor TetR
   1382..1399    +  misc_feature   MCS (fragment): pUC18/19 multiple cloning site
   1404..1442    +  promoter       minimal CMV promoter: human cytomegalovirus (CMV) immediate early promoter
   1536..1567    +  misc_feature   MCS (fragment): pUC18/19 multiple cloning site
   1628..1654    +  CDS            3xHA (fragment): three tandem HA epitope tags
   1661..2860    +  CDS            RILP: RILP_HUMAN - Experimental evidence at protein level: Swiss-Prot protein existence level 1. Rab effector playing a role in late endocytic transport to degradative compartments (PubMed:11696325, PubMed:14668488, PubMed:27113757, PubMed:11179213, PubMed:12944476). Involved in the regulation of lysosomal morphology and distribution (PubMed:14668488, PubMed:27113757). Induces recruitment of dynein-dynactin motor complexes to Rab7A-containing late endosome and lysosome compartments (PubMed:11179213, PubMed:11696325). Promotes centripetal migration of phagosomes and the fusion of phagosomes with the
   2921..3493    +  intron         β-globin intron: intron from rabbit β-globin gene
   3497..3619    +  CDS            HBB: HBB_COLGU - Experimental evidence at transcript level: Swiss-Prot protein existence level 2. Involved in oxygen transport from the lung to the various peripheral tissues. From Colobus guereza (Mantled guereza) (Eastern black-and-white colobus monkey).
   3690..3745    +  polyA_signal   β-globin poly(A) signal: rabbit β-globin polyadenylation signal (Gil and Proudfoot, 1987)
   4078..4131    -  CDS            lacI (fragment): lac repressor; lacI; The lac repressor binds to the lac operator to inhibit transcription in E. coli. This inhibition can be relieved by adding lactose or isopropyl-β-D-thiogalactopyranoside (IPTG).
   4314..4902    -  rep_origin     ori: high-copy-number ColE1/pMB1/pBR322/pUC origin of replication
   5073..5933    -  CDS            AmpR: β-lactamase; bla; confers resistance to ampicillin, carbenicillin, and related antibiotics
   5934..6038    -  promoter       AmpR promoter: bla
