>Addgene plasmid #102424 | pTRE2-Bla(HA–RILP-FLAG) | addgene full sequence | sequence record 195316 | Addgene NGS Result
CAAATAAAGCAATAGCATCACAAATTTCACAAATAAAGCATTTTTTTCACTGCCTCGAGTTTACCACTCC
CTATCAGTGATAGAGAAAAGTGAAAGTCGAGTTTACCACTCCCTATCAGTGATAGAGAAAAGTGAAAGTC
GAGTTTACCACTCCCTATCAGTGATAGAGAAAAGTGAAAGTCGAGTTTACCACTCCCTATCAGTGATAGA
GAAAAGTGAAAGTCGAGTTTACCACTCCCTATCAGTGATAGAGAAAAGTGAAAGTCGAGTTTACCACTCC
CTATCAGTGATAGAGAAAAGTGAAAGTCGAGTTTACCACTCCCTATCAGTGATAGAGAAAAGTGAAAGTC
GAGCTCGGTACCCGGGTCGAGGTAGGCGTGTACGGTGGGAGGCCTATATAAGCAGAGCTCGTTTAGTGAA
CCGTCAGATCGCCTGGAGACGCCATCCACGCTGTTTTGACCTCCATAGAAGACACCGGGACCGATCCAGC
CTCCGCGGCCCCGAATTCGAGCTCGGTACCCGGGGATCCTCTAGTCAGCTGACGCGTGCTAGCGCGGCCG
CATCGATAAGCTTGTCGACGAATTCATGACTAGTTACCCATACGATGTTCCAGATTACGCTACTAGTGAG
CCCAGGAGGGCGGCGCCCGGGGTGCCTGGCTGGGGGTCTCGGGAGGCCGCGGGGTCGGCATCGGCCGCGG
AGCTTGTGTACCATCTAGCCGGGGCCCTGGGCACTGAGCTGCAGGATCTGGCGCGCCGTTTCGGGCCGGA
GGCGGCGGCCGGGCTGGTGCCGCTAGTGGTGCGGGCGCTGGAGCTCTTGGAACAGGCTGCCGTGGGGCCC
GCCCCGGACTCGCTGCAGGTGTCGGCGCAGCCGGCGGAGCAGGAGCTGCGGCGGCTGCGGGAGGAGAACG
AGCGCCTCCGCAGGGAGCTGCGCGCGGGGCCACAGGAGGAGCGCGCGCTGCTGCGGCAGCTCAAGGAGGT
CACGGACCGACAGCGGGACGAACTCCGGGCGCACAACCGCGACCTGCGGCAGCGCGGCCAGGAGACCGAG
GCGTTGCAGGAGCAGCTGCAGCGCCTCCTGCTGGTGAACGCTGAGCTGCGGCACAAGCTGGCGGCCATGC
AGACCCAGCTGCGCGCCGCGCAGGACCGCGAGAGGGAGCGCCAGCAGCCTGGCGAAGCCGCGACTCCGCA
GGCTAAAGAGCGAGCGCGGGGGCAGGCCGGGCGGCCCGGGCACCAGCACGGACAGGAGCCCGAATGGGCG
ACCGCCGGCGCAGGCGCCCCAGGGAACCCTGAGGACCCGGCGGAGGCCGCGCAGCAGCTCGGGCGCCCCT
CGGAGGCAGGGCAGTGCCGCTTCAGTCGGGAGGAGTTTGAGCAGATCCTTCAGGAGCGGAATGAACTCAA
AGCCAAAGTGTTCCTGCTCAAGGAGGAACTGGCCTACTTCCAGCGGGAGCTGCTCACAGACCACCGGGTC
CCCGGCCTTCTGCTCGAGGCCATGAAGGTGGCTGTCCGGAAGCAGCGGAAGAAGATCAAGGCCAAGATGT
TAGGGACACCAGAGGAAGCAGAGAGCAGTGAGGATGAGGCTGGCCCATGGATCCTGCTCTCCGATGACAA
GGGAGACCATCCCCCACCCCCGGAGTCCAAAATACAGAGTTTCTTTGGCCTATGGTATCGGGGTAAAGCT
GAATCCTCTGAGGATGAGACCAGCAGCCCTGCACCCAGCAAGCTAGGGGGAGAAGAGGAGGCCCAACCAC
AGTCTCCAGCTCCTGATCCGCCCTGTTCTGCCCTCCACGAACACCTTTGTCTGGGGGCCTCAGCCGCCCC
AGAGGCCACGCGTGATTATAAAGATGATGATGATAAAACGCGTTGATCTAGAGCTGAGAACTTCAGGGTG
AGTTTGGGGACCCTTGATTGTTCTTTCTTTTTCGCTATTGTAAAATTCATGTTATATGGAGGGGGCAAAG
TTTTCAGGGTGTTGTTTAGAATGGGAAGATGTCCCTTGTATCACCATGGACCCTCATGATAATTTTGTTT
CTTTCACTTTCTACTCTGTTGACAACCATTGTCTCCTCTTATTTTCTTTTCATTTTCTGTAACTTTTTCG
TTAAACTTTAGCTTGCATTTGTAACGAATTTTTAAATTCACTTTTGTTTATTTGTCAGATTGTAAGTACT
TTCTCTAATCACTTTTTTTTCAAGGCAATCAGGGTATATTATATTGTACTTCAGCACAGTTTTAGAGAAC
AATTGTTATAATTAAATGATAAGGTAGAATATTTCTGCATATAAATTCTGGCTGGCGTGGAAATATTCTT
ATTGGTAGAAACAACTACACCCTGGTCATCATCCTGCCTTTCTCTTTATGGTTACAATGATATACACTGT
TTGAGATGAGGATAAAATACTCTGAGTCCAAACCGGGCCCCTCTGCTAACCATGTTCATGCCTTCTTCTC
TTTCCTACAGCTCCTGGGCAACGTGCTGGTTGTTGTGCTGTCTCATCATTTTGGCAAAGAATTCACTCCT
CAGGTGCAGGCTGCCTATCAGAAGGTGGTGGCTGGTGTGGCCAATGCCCTGGCTCACAAATACCACTGAG
ATCTTTTTCCCTCTGCCAAAAATTATGGGGACATCATGAAGCCCCTTGAGCATCTGACTTCTGGCTAATA
AAGGAAATTTATTTTCATTGCAATAGTGTGTTGGAATTTTTTGTGTCTCTCACTCGGAAGGACATATGGG
AGGGCAAATCATTTAAAACATCAGAATGAGTATTTGGTTTAGAGTTTGGCAACATATGCCCATATGCTGG
CTGCCATGAACAAAGGTTGGCTATAAAGAGGTCATCAGTATATGAAACAGCCCCCTGCTGTCCATTCCTT
ATTCCATAGAAAAGCCTTGACTTGAGGTTAGATTTTTTTTATATTTTGTTTTGTGTTATTTTTTTCTTTA
ACATCCCTAAAATTTTCCTTACATGTTTTACTAGCCAGATTTTTCCTCCTCTCCTGACTACTCCCAGTCA
TAGCTGTCCCTCTTCTCTTATGGAGATCCCTCGACTGCATTAATGAATCGGCCAACGCGCGGGGAGAGGC
GGTTTGCGTATTGGGCGCTCTTCCGCTTCCTCGCTCACTGACTCGCTGCGCTCGGTCGTTCGGCTGCGGC
GAGCGGTATCAGCTCACTCAAAGGCGGTAATACGGTTATCCACAGAATCAGGGGATAACGCAGGAAAGAA
CATGTGAGCAAAAGGCCAGCAAAAGGCCAGGAACCGTAAAAAGGCCGCGTTGCTGGCGTTTTTCCATAGG
CTCCGCCCCCCTGACGAGCATCACAAAAATCGACGCTCAAGTCAGAGGTGGCGAAACCCGACAGGACTAT
AAAGATACCAGGCGTTTCCCCCTGGAAGCTCCCTCGTGCGCTCTCCTGTTCCGACCCTGCCGCTTACCGG
ATACCTGTCCGCCTTTCTCCCTTCGGGAAGCGTGGCGCTTTCTCATAGCTCACGCTGTAGGTATCTCAGT
TCGGTGTAGGTCGTTCGCTCCAAGCTGGGCTGTGTGCACGAACCCCCCGTTCAGCCCGACCGCTGCGCCT
TATCCGGTAACTATCGTCTTGAGTCCAACCCGGTAAGACACGACTTATCGCCACTGGCAGCAGCCACTGG
TAACAGGATTAGCAGAGCGAGGTATGTAGGCGGTGCTACAGAGTTCTTGAAGTGGTGGCCTAACTACGGC
TACACTAGAAGAACAGTATTTGGTATCTGCGCTCTGCTGAAGCCAGTTACCTTCGGAAAAAGAGTTGGTA
GCTCTTGATCCGGCAAACAAACCACCGCTGGTAGCGGTGGTTTTTTTGTTTGCAAGCAGCAGATTACGCG
CAGAAAAAAAGGATCTCAAGAAGATCCTTTGATCTTTTCTACGGGGTCTGACGCTCAGTGGAACGAAAAC
TCACGTTAAGGGATTTTGGTCATGAGATTATCAAAAAGGATCTTCACCTAGATCCTTTTAAATTAAAAAT
GAAGTTTTAAATCAATCTAAAGTATATATGAGTAAACTTGGTCTGACAGTTACCAATGCTTAATCAGTGA
GGCACCTATCTCAGCGATCTGTCTATTTCGTTCATCCATAGTTGCCTGACTCCCCGTCGTGTAGATAACT
ACGATACGGGAGGGCTTACCATCTGGCCCCAGTGCTGCAATGATACCGCGAGACCCACGCTCACCGGCTC
CAGATTTATCAGCAATAAACCAGCCAGCCGGAAGGGCCGAGCGCAGAAGTGGTCCTGCAACTTTATCCGC
CTCCATCCAGTCTATTAATTGTTGCCGGGAAGCTAGAGTAAGTAGTTCGCCAGTTAATAGTTTGCGCAAC
GTTGTTGCCATTGCTACAGGCATCGTGGTGTCACGCTCGTCGTTTGGTATGGCTTCATTCAGCTCCGGTT
CCCAACGATCAAGGCGAGTTACATGATCCCCCATGTTGTGCAAAAAAGCGGTTAGCTCCTTCGGTCCTCC
GATCGTTGTCAGAAGTAAGTTGGCCGCAGTGTTATCACTCATGGTTATGGCAGCACTGCATAATTCTCTT
ACTGTCATGCCATCCGTAAGATGCTTTTCTGTGACTGGTGAGTACTCAACCAAGTCATTCTGAGAATAGT
GTATGCGGCGACCGAGTTGCTCTTGCCCGGCGTCAACACGGGATAATACCGCGCCACATAGCAGAACTTT
AAAAGTGCTCATCATTGGAAAACGTTCTTCGGGGCGAAAACTCTCAAGGATCTTACCGCTGTTGAGATCC
AGTTCGATGTAACCCACTCGTGCACCCAACTGATCTTCAGCATCTTTTACTTTCACCAGCGTTTCTGGGT
GAGCAAAAACAGGAAGGCAAAATGCCGCAAAAAAGGGAATAAGGGCGACACGGAAATGTTGAATACTCAT
ACTCTTCCTTTTTCAATATTATTGAAGCATTTATCAGGGTTATTGTCTCATGAGCGGATACATATTTGAA
TGTATTTAGAAAAATAAACAAATAGGGGTTCCGCGCACATTTCCCCGAAAAGTGCCACCTGACGTCTAAG
AAACCATTATTATCATGACATTAACCTATAAAAATAGGCGTATCACGAGGCCCTTTCGTCTTCACTCGAG
TGTGTCAGTTAGGGTGTGGAAAGTCCCCAGGCTCCCCAGCAGGCAGAAGTATGCAAAGCATGCATCTCAA
TTAGTCAGCAACCAGGTGTGGAAAGTCCCCAGGCTCCCCAGCAGGCAGAAGTATGCAAAGCATGCATCTC
AATTAGTCAGCAACCATAGTCCCGCCCCTAACTCCGCCCATCCCGCCCCTAACTCCGCCCAGTTCCGCCC
ATTCTCCGCCCCATGGCTGACTAATTTTTTTTATTTATGCAGAGGCCGAGGCCGCCTCTGCCTCTGAGCT
ATTCCAGAAGTAGTGAGGAGGCTTTTTTGGAGGCCTAGGCTTTTGCAAAAAGCTCCCGGGAGCTTGTATA
TCCATTTTCGGATCTGATCAGCACGTGTTGACAATTAATCATCGGCATAGTATATCGGCATAGTATAATA
CGACAAGGTGAGGAACTAAACCATGGCCAAGCCTTTGTCTCAAGAAGAATCCACCCTCATTGAAAGAGCA
ACGGCTACAATCAACAGCATCCCCATCTCTGAAGACTACAGCGTCGCCAGCGCAGCTCTCTCTAGCGACG
GCCGCATCTTCACTGGTGTCAATGTATATCATTTTACTGGGGGACCTTGTGCAGAACTCGTGGTGCTGGG
CACTGCTGCTGCTGCGGCAGCTGGCAACCTGACTTGTATCGTCGCGATCGGAAATGAGAACAGGGGCATC
TTGAGCCCCTGCGGACGGTGCCGACAGGTGCTTCTCGATCTGCATCCTGGGATCAAAGCCATAGTGAAGG
ACAGTGATGGACAGCCGACGGCAGTTGGGATTCGTGAATTGCTGCCCTCTGGTTATGTGTGGGAGGGCTA
AGCACTTCGTGGCCGAGGAGCAGGACTGACACGTGCTACGAGATTTCGATTCCACCGCCGCCTTCTATGA
AAGGTTGGGCTTCGGAATCGTTTTCCGGGACGCCGGCTGGATGATCCTCCAGCGCGGGGATCTCATGCTG
GAGTTCTTCGCCCACCCCAACTTGTTTATTGCAGCTTATAATGGTTA
Features (pLannotate 1.2.2; 19 found; start..end, strand, type, name):
     68..338     +  protein_bind   tetracycline response element: contains seven copies of the tetracycline operator tetO tetracycline repressor TetR
    349..366     +  misc_feature   MCS (fragment): pUC18/19 multiple cloning site
    371..409     +  promoter       minimal CMV promoter: human cytomegalovirus (CMV) immediate early promoter
    503..534     +  misc_feature   MCS (fragment): pUC18/19 multiple cloning site
    595..621     +  CDS            3xHA (fragment): three tandem HA epitope tags
    628..1827    +  CDS            RILP: RILP_HUMAN - Experimental evidence at protein level: Swiss-Prot protein existence level 1. Rab effector playing a role in late endocytic transport to degradative compartments (PubMed:11696325, PubMed:14668488, PubMed:27113757, PubMed:11179213, PubMed:12944476). Involved in the regulation of lysosomal morphology and distribution (PubMed:14668488, PubMed:27113757). Induces recruitment of dynein-dynactin motor complexes to Rab7A-containing late endosome and lysosome compartments (PubMed:11179213, PubMed:11696325). Promotes centripetal migration of phagosomes and the fusion of phagosomes with the
   1888..2460    +  intron         β-globin intron: intron from rabbit β-globin gene
   2464..2586    +  CDS            HBB: HBB_COLGU - Experimental evidence at transcript level: Swiss-Prot protein existence level 2. Involved in oxygen transport from the lung to the various peripheral tissues. From Colobus guereza (Mantled guereza) (Eastern black-and-white colobus monkey).
   2657..2712    +  polyA_signal   β-globin poly(A) signal: rabbit β-globin polyadenylation signal (Gil and Proudfoot, 1987)
   3045..3098    -  CDS            lacI (fragment): lac repressor; lacI; The lac repressor binds to the lac operator to inhibit transcription in E. coli. This inhibition can be relieved by adding lactose or isopropyl-β-D-thiogalactopyranoside (IPTG).
   3281..3869    -  rep_origin     ori: high-copy-number ColE1/pMB1/pBR322/pUC origin of replication
   4040..4900    -  CDS            AmpR: β-lactamase; bla; confers resistance to ampicillin, carbenicillin, and related antibiotics
   4901..5005    -  promoter       AmpR promoter: bla
   5110..5439    +  promoter       SV40 promoter: SV40 enhancer and early promoter
   5487..5534    +  promoter       EM7 promoter: synthetic bacterial promoter&nbsp
   5553..5951    +  CDS            BSD: blasticidin S deaminase; Aspergillus terreus BSD; confers resistance to blasticidin
   5952..5979    +  CDS            BleoR (fragment): antibiotic-binding protein; Sh ble from Streptoalloteichus hindustanus; confers resistance to bleomycin, phleomycin, and Zeocin™
   5989..6114    +  CDS            ble (fragment): BLE_KLEPN - Experimental evidence at protein level: Swiss-Prot protein existence level 1. Binding protein with a strong affinity to the bleomycin family of antibiotics. Binds to CL990; an antimitotic-antibiotic compound. From Klebsiella pneumoniae.
   6109..53      +  polyA_signal   SV40 poly(A) signal (across the origin): SV40 polyadenylation signal
