[The description below was written by a language model from this plasmid's Addgene catalogue record and pLannotate feature annotations shown in this document.]
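Description:
pTRE2-Bla(HA–RILP-FLAG) is a mammalian expression plasmid of about 6.1 kb, built on the pTre2-Bla backbone, for tetracycline-regulated expression of dual-tagged human RILP (Rab interacting lysosomal protein). It is propagated in E. coli as a high-copy plasmid through a ColE1/pUC-type origin and selected with ampicillin via the β-lactamase gene. For selection in mammalian cells it carries a blasticidin S deaminase (BSD) cassette driven by the SV40 enhancer/early promoter, with an EM7 bacterial promoter immediately upstream of the coding sequence and an SV40 polyadenylation signal downstream. Short bleomycin-resistance fragments annotated after BSD appear to be leftover sequence from cassette construction rather than a functional marker.

The expression unit consists of a tetracycline response element with seven tetO copies fused to a minimal CMV promoter. Transcription therefore depends on a tetracycline-controlled transactivator supplied separately by the host cell or another construct; the plasmid does not encode one. The RILP coding sequence was cloned between SalI and XbaI sites. It is preceded by an HA epitope, annotated as a single-repeat-sized fragment of 3xHA. According to the catalogue entry it is followed by a C-terminal FLAG tag, although the feature tables do not annotate FLAG separately. Downstream, a rabbit β-globin intron, a globin exon remnant and the β-globin poly(A) signal handle transcript processing.

RILP is a Rab7 effector that recruits dynein–dynactin motors to late endosomes and lysosomes. Placing different tags at each end allows N- and C-terminal fragments of the protein to be distinguished, which fits the associated study of RILP cleavage during hepatitis C virus infection. The two sequence records differ by 2 nt and in their start coordinate, but show the same features in the same order.
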