Addgene plasmid #102424: pTRE2-Bla(HA–RILP-FLAG)
Purpose: Dual tagged RILP for expression in mammalian cells.
Depositing lab: Steven Weinman. Depositing organization: University of Kansas Medical Center. Publication: Hepatitis C virus promotes virion secretion through cleavage of the Rab7 adaptor protein RILP. Wozniak AL, Long A, Jones-Jamtgaard KN, Weinman SA. Proc Natl Acad Sci U S A. 2016 Nov 1;113(44):12484-12489. Epub 2016 Oct 17. 10.1073/pnas.1607277113 PubMed 27791088.
Backbone
  Vector backbone: pTre2-Bla
  Backbone size w/o insert (bp): 4858
  Total vector size (bp): 6139
  Vector type: Mammalian Expression
  Selectable markers: Blasticidin
Growth in bacteria
  Bacterial resistance: Ampicillin, 100 μg/mL
  Growth temperature: 37°C
  Growth strain: DH5alpha
  Copy number: High Copy
Gene/Insert
  Gene/Insert name: Rab interacting lysosomal protein (alt name: RILP)
  Species: H. sapiens (human)
  Insert size (bp): 1281
  GenBank ID: NM_031430.2
  Entrez Gene: RILP (a.k.a. PP10141)
  Promoter: Tet-Responsive
  Tag / fusion protein: HA (N terminal on insert); FLAG (C terminal on insert)
  Cloning method: Restriction Enzyme; 5′ cloning site SalI (not destroyed); 3′ cloning site XbaI (not destroyed)
  Sequencing primers: 5′ pTRE2 5' Sequencing/PCR Primer
Terms and licenses: Academic/Nonprofit Terms; Industry Terms: Not Available to Industry
How to cite: pTRE2-Bla(HA–RILP-FLAG) was a gift from Steven Weinman (Addgene plasmid # 102424 ; http://n2t.net/addgene:102424 ; RRID:Addgene_102424)
